>Addgene plasmid #206920 | pMSCV-FLAG-puro-mOct4 S100A | addgene full sequence | sequence record 410096 | Addgene NGS Result
TGAAAGACCCCACCTGTAGGTTTGGCAAGCTAGCTTAAGTAACGCCATTTTGCAAGGCATGGAAAATACA
TAACTGAGAATAGAGAAGTTCAGATCAAGGTTAGGAACAGAGAGACAGCAGAATATGGGCCAAACAGGAT
ATCTGTGGTAAGCAGTTCCTGCCCCGGCTCAGGGCCAAGAACAGATGGTCCCCAGATGCGGTCCCGCCCT
CAGCAGTTTCTAGAGAACCATCAGATGTTTCCAGGGTGCCCCAAGGACCTGAAATGACCCTGTGCCTTAT
TTGAACTAACCAATCAGTTCGCTTCTCGCTTCTGTTCGCGCGCTTCTGCTCCCCGAGCTCAATAAAAGAG
CCCACAACCCCTCACTCGGCGCGCCAGTCCTCCGATAGACTGCGTCGCCCGGGTACCCGTATTCCCAATA
AAGCCTCTTGCTGTTTGCATCCGAATCGTGGACTCGCTGATCCTTGGGAGGGTCTCCTCAGATTGATTGA
CTGCCCACCTCGGGGGTCTTTCATTTGGAGGTTCCACCGAGATTTGGAGACCCCTGCCCAGGGACCACCG
ACCCCCCCGCCGGGAGGTAAGCTGGCCAGCGGTCGTTTCGTGTCTGTCTCTGTCTTTGTGCGTGTTTGTG
CCGGCATCTAATGTTTGCGCCTGCGTCTGTACTAGTTAGCTAACTAGCTCTGTATCTGGCGGACCCGTGG
TGGAACTGACGAGTTCTGAACACCCGGCCGCAACCCTGGGAGACGTCCCAGGGACTTTGGGGGCCGTTTT
TGTGGCCCGACCTGAGGAAGGGAGTCGATGTGGAATCCGACCCCGTCAGGATATGTGGTTCTGGTAGGAG
ACGAGAACCTAAAACAGTTCCCGCCTCCGTCTGAATTTTTGCTTTCGGTTTGGAACCGAAGCCGCGCGTC
TTGTCTGCTGCAGCGCTGCAGCATCGTTCTGTGTTGTCTCTGTCTGACTGTGTTTCTGTATTTGTCTGAA
AATTAGGGCCAGACTGTTACCACTCCCTTAAGTTTGACCTTAGGTCACTGGAAAGATGTCGAGCGGATCG
CTCACAACCAGTCGGTAGATGTCAAGAAGAGACGTTGGGTTACCTTCTGCTCTGCAGAATGGCCAACCTT
TAACGTCGGATGGCCGCGAGACGGCACCTTTAACCGAGACCTCATCACCCAGGTTAAGATCAAGGTCTTT
TCACCTGGCCCGCATGGACACCCAGACCAGGTCCCCTACATCGTGACCTGGGAAGCCTTGGCTTTTGACC
CCCCTCCCTGGGTCAAGCCCTTTGTACACCCTAAGCCTCCGCCTCCTCTTCCTCCATCCGCCCCGTCTCT
CCCCCTTGAACCTCCTCGTTCGACCCCGCCTCGATCCTCCCTTTATCCAGCCCTCACTCCTTCTCTAGGC
GCCGGAATTAGATCTGCCACCATGGATTACAAGGATGACGACGATAAGCTCGAGACCATGGCTGGACACC
TGGCTTCAGACTTCGCCTTCTCACCCCCACCAGGTGGGGGTGATGGGTCAGCAGGGCTGGAGCCGGGCTG
GGTGGATCCTCGAACCTGGCTAAGCTTCCAAGGGCCTCCAGGTGGGCCTGGAATCGGACCAGGCTCAGAG
GTATTGGGGATCTCCCCATGTCCGCCCGCATACGAGTTCTGCGGAGGGATGGCATACTGTGGACCTCAGG
TTGGACTGGGCCTAGTCCCCCAAGTTGGCGTGGAGACTTTGCAGCCTGAGGGCCAGGCAGGAGCACGAGT
GGAAGCCAACTCAGAGGGAACCTCCTCTGAGCCCTGTGCCGACCGCCCCAATGCCGTGAAGTTGGAGAAG
GTGGAACCAACTCCCGAGGAGTCCCAGGACATGAAAGCCCTGCAGAAGGAGCTAGAACAGTTTGCCAAGC
TGCTGAAGCAGAAGAGGATCACCTTGGGGTACACCCAGGCCGACGTGGGGCTCACCCTGGGCGTTCTCTT
TGGAAAGGTGTTCAGCCAGACCACCATCTGTCGCTTCGAGGCCTTGCAGCTCAGCCTTAAGAACATGTGT
AAGCTGCGGCCCCTGCTGGAGAAGTGGGTGGAGGAAGCCGACAACAATGAGAACCTTCAGGAGATATGCA
AATCGGAGACCCTGGTGCAGGCCCGGAAGAGAAAGCGAACTAGCATTGAGAACCGTGTGAGGTGGAGTCT
GGAGACCATGTTTCTGAAGTGCCCGAAGCCCTCCCTACAGCAGATCACTCACATCGCCAATCAGCTTGGG
CTAGAGAAGGATGTGGTTCGAGTATGGTTCTGTAACCGGCGCCAGAAGGGCAAAAGATCAAGTATTGAGT
ATTCCCAACGAGAAGAGTATGAGGCTACAGGGACACCTTTCCCAGGGGGGGCTGTATCCTTTCCTCTGCC
CCCAGGTCCCCACTTTGGCACCCCAGGCTATGGAAGCCCCCACTTCACCACACTCTACTCAGTCCCTTTT
CCTGAGGGCGAGGCCTTTCCCTCTGTTCCCGTCACTGCTCTGGGCTCTCCCATGCATTCAAACTGAGAAT
TCTACCGGGTAGGGGAGGCGCTTTTCCCAAGGCAGTCTGGAGCATGCGCTTTAGCAGCCCCGCTGGGCAC
TTGGCGCTACACAAGTGGCCTCTGGCCTCGCACACATTCCACATCCACCGGTAGGCGCCAACCGGCTCCG
TTCTTTGGTGGCCCCTTCGCGCCACCTTCTACTCCTCCCCTAGTCAGGAAGTTCCCCCCCGCCCCGCAGC
TCGCGTCGTGCAGGACGTGACAAATGGAAGTAGCACGTCTCACTAGTCTCGTGCAGATGGACAGCACCGC
TGAGCAATGGAAGCGGGTAGGCCTTTGGGGCAGCGGCCAATAGCAGCTTTGCTCCTTCGCTTTCTGGGCT
CAGAGGCTGGGAAGGGGTGGGTCCGGGGGCGGGCTCAGGGGCGGGCTCAGGGGCGGGGCGGGCGCCCGAA
GGTCCTCCGGAGGCCCGGCATTCTGCACGCTTCAAAAGCGCACGTCTGCCGCGCTGTTCTCCTCTTCCTC
ATCTCCGGGCCTTTCGACCTGCAGCCCAAGCTTACCATGACCGAGTACAAGCCCACGGTGCGCCTCGCCA
CCCGCGACGACGTCCCCAGGGCCGTACGCACCCTCGCCGCCGCGTTCGCCGACTACCCCGCCACGCGCCA
CACCGTCGATCCGGACCGCCACATCGAGCGGGTCACCGAGCTGCAAGAACTCTTCCTCACGCGCGTCGGG
CTCGACATCGGCAAGGTGTGGGTCGCGGACGACGGCGCCGCGGTGGCGGTCTGGACCACGCCGGAGAGCG
TCGAAGCGGGGGCGGTGTTCGCCGAGATCGGCCCGCGCATGGCCGAGTTGAGCGGTTCCCGGCTGGCCGC
GCAGCAACAGATGGAAGGCCTCCTGGCGCCGCACCGGCCCAAGGAGCCCGCGTGGTTCCTGGCCACCGTC
GGCGTCTCGCCCGACCACCAGGGCAAGGGTCTGGGCAGCGCCGTCGTGCTCCCCGGAGTGGAGGCGGCCG
AGCGCGCCGGGGTGCCCGCCTTCCTGGAGACCTCCGCGCCCCGCAACCTCCCCTTCTACGAGCGGCTCGG
CTTCACCGTCACCGCCGACGTCGAGGTGCCCGAAGGACCGCGCACCTGGTGCATGACCCGCAAGCCCGGT
GCCTGACGCCCGCCCCACGACCCGCAGCGCCCGACCGAAAGGAGCGCACGACCCCATGCATCGATAAAAT
AAAAGATTTTATTTAGTCTCCAGAAAAAGGGGGGAATGAAAGACCCCACCTGTAGGTTTGGCAAGCTAGC
TTAAGTAACGCCATTTTGCAAGGCATGGAAAATACATAACTGAGAATAGAGAAGTTCAGATCAAGGTTAG
GAACAGAGAGACAGCAGAATATGGGCCAAACAGGATATCTGTGGTAAGCAGTTCCTGCCCCGGCTCAGGG
CCAAGAACAGATGGTCCCCAGATGCGGTCCCGCCCTCAGCAGTTTCTAGAGAACCATCAGATGTTTCCAG
GGTGCCCCAAGGACCTGAAATGACCCTGTGCCTTATTTGAACTAACCAATCAGTTCGCTTCTCGCTTCTG
TTCGCGCGCTTCTGCTCCCCGAGCTCAATAAAAGAGCCCACAACCCCTCACTCGGCGCGCCAGTCCTCCG
ATAGACTGCGTCGCCCGGGTACCCGTGTATCCAATAAACCCTCTTGCAGTTGCATCCGACTTGTGGTCTC
GCTGTTCCTTGGGAGGGTCTCCTCTGAGTGATTGACTACCCGTCAGCGGGGGTCTTTCATGGGTAACAGT
TTCTTGAAGTTGGAGAACAACATTCTGAGGGTAGGAGTCGAATATTAAGTAATCCTGACTCAATTAGCCA
CTGTTTTGAATCCACATACTCCAATACTCCTGAAATAGTTCATTATGGACAGCGCAGAAAGAGCTGGGGA
GAATTGTGAAATTGTTATCCGCTCACAATTCCACACAACATACGAGCCGGAAGCATAAAGTGTAAAGCCT
GGGGTGCCTAATGAGTGAGCTAACTCACATTAATTGCGTTGCGCTCACTGCCCGCTTTCCAGTCGGGAAA
CCTGTCGTGCCAGCTGCATTAATGAATCGGCCAACGCGCGGGGAGAGGCGGTTTGCGTATTGGGCGCTCT
TCCGCTTCCTCGCTCACTGACTCGCTGCGCTCGGTCGTTCGGCTGCGGCGAGCGGTATCAGCTCACTCAA
AGGCGGTAATACGGTTATCCACAGAATCAGGGGATAACGCAGGAAAGAACATGTGAGCAAAAGGCCAGCA
AAAGGCCAGGAACCGTAAAAAGGCCGCGTTGCTGGCGTTTTTCCATAGGCTCCGCCCCCCTGACGAGCAT
CACAAAAATCGACGCTCAAGTCAGAGGTGGCGAAACCCGACAGGACTATAAAGATACCAGGCGTTTCCCC
CTGGAAGCTCCCTCGTGCGCTCTCCTGTTCCGACCCTGCCGCTTACCGGATACCTGTCCGCCTTTCTCCC
TTCGGGAAGCGTGGCGCTTTCTCATAGCTCACGCTGTAGGTATCTCAGTTCGGTGTAGGTCGTTCGCTCC
AAGCTGGGCTGTGTGCACGAACCCCCCGTTCAGCCCGACCGCTGCGCCTTATCCGGTAACTATCGTCTTG
AGTCCAACCCGGTAAGACACGACTTATCGCCACTGGCAGCAGCCACTGGTAACAGGATTAGCAGAGCGAG
GTATGTAGGCGGTGCTACAGAGTTCTTGAAGTGGTGGCCTAACTACGGCTACACTAGAAGAACAGTATTT
GGTATCTGCGCTCTGCTGAAGCCAGTTACCTTCGGAAAAAGAGTTGGTAGCTCTTGATCCGGCAAACAAA
CCACCGCTGGTAGCGGTGGTTTTTTTGTTTGCAAGCAGCAGATTACGCGCAGAAAAAAAGGATCTCAAGA
AGATCCTTTGATCTTTTCTACGGGGTCTGACGCTCAGTGGAACGAAAACTCACGTTAAGGGATTTTGGTC
ATGAGATTATCAAAAAGGATCTTCACCTAGATCCTTTTAAATTAAAAATGAAGTTTTAAATCAATCTAAA
GTATATATGAGTAAACTTGGTCTGACAGTTACCAATGCTTAATCAGTGAGGCACCTATCTCAGCGATCTG
TCTATTTCGTTCATCCATAGTTGCCTGACTCCCCGTCGTGTAGATAACTACGATACGGGAGGGCTTACCA
TCTGGCCCCAGTGCTGCAATGATACCGCGAGACCCACGCTCACCGGCTCCAGATTTATCAGCAATAAACC
AGCCAGCCGGAAGGGCCGAGCGCAGAAGTGGTCCTGCAACTTTATCCGCCTCCATCCAGTCTATTAATTG
TTGCCGGGAAGCTAGAGTAAGTAGTTCGCCAGTTAATAGTTTGCGCAACGTTGTTGCCATTGCTACAGGC
ATCGTGGTGTCACGCTCGTCGTTTGGTATGGCTTCATTCAGCTCCGGTTCCCAACGATCAAGGCGAGTTA
CATGATCCCCCATGTTGTGCAAAAAAGCGGTTAGCTCCTTCGGTCCTCCGATCGTTGTCAGAAGTAAGTT
GGCCGCAGTGTTATCACTCATGGTTATGGCAGCACTGCATAATTCTCTTACTGTCATGCCATCCGTAAGA
TGCTTTTCTGTGACTGGTGAGTACTCAACCAAGTCATTCTGAGAATAGTGTATGCGGCGACCGAGTTGCT
CTTGCCCGGCGTCAATACGGGATAATACCGCGCCACATAGCAGAACTTTAAAAGTGCTCATCATTGGAAA
ACGTTCTTCGGGGCGAAAACTCTCAAGGATCTTACCGCTGTTGAGATCCAGTTCGATGTAACCCACTCGT
GCACCCAACTGATCTTCAGCATCTTTTACTTTCACCAGCGTTTCTGGGTGAGCAAAAACAGGAAGGCAAA
ATGCCGCAAAAAAGGGAATAAGGGCGACACGGAAATGTTGAATACTCATACTCTTCCTTTTTCAATATTA
TTGAAGCATTTATCAGGGTTATTGTCTCATGAGCGGATACATATTTGAATGTATTTAGAAAAATAAACAA
ATAGGGGTTCCGCGCACATTTCCCCGAAAAGTGCCACCTGACGTCTAAGAAACCATTATTATCATGACAT
TAACCTATAAAAATAGGCGTATCACGAGGCCCTTTCGTCTCGCGCGTTTCGGTGATGACGGTGAAAACCT
CTGACACATGCAGCTCCCGGAGACGGTCACAGCTTGTCTGTAAGCGGATGCCGGGAGCAGACAAGCCCGT
CAGGGCGCGTCAGCGGGTGTTGGCGGGTGTCGGGGCTGGCTTAACTATGCGGCATCAGAGCAGATTGTAC
TGAGAGTGCACCATATGCGGTGTGAAATACCGCACAGATGCGTAAGGAGAAAATACCGCATCAGGCGCCA
TTCGCCATTCAGGCTGCGCAACTGTTGGGAAGGGCGATCGGTGCGGGCCTCTTCGCTATTACGCCAGCTG
GCGAAAGGGGGATGTGCTGCAAGGCGATTAAGTTGGGTAACGCCAGGGTTTTCCCAGTCACGACGTTGTA
AAACGACGGCGCAAGGAATGGTGCATGCAAGGAGATGGCGCCCAACAGTCCCCCGGCCACGGGGCCTGCC
ACCATACCCACGCCGAAACAAGCGCTCATGAGCCCGAAGTGGCGAGCCCGATCTTCCCCATCGGTGATGT
CGGCGATATAGGCGCCAGCAACCGCACCTGTGGCGCCGGTGATGCCGGCCACGATGCGTCCGGCGTAGAG
GCGATTAGTCCAATTTGTTAAAGACAGGATATCAGTGGTCCAGGCTCTAGTTTTGACTCAACAATATCAC
CAGCTGAAGCCTATAGAGTACGAGCCATAGATAAAATAAAAGATTTTATTTAGTCTCCAGAAAAAGGGGG
GAA
Features (pLannotate 1.2.2; 20 found; start..end, strand, type, name):
    579..920     +  misc_feature   MESV Ψ: packaging signal of murine embryonic stem cell virus
    987..1403    +  CDS            gag (truncated): truncated Moloney murine leukemia virus (MMLV) gag gene lacking the start codon
   1425..1453    +  CDS            3xFLAG (fragment): three tandem FLAG® epitope tags
   1458..2513    +  CDS            Pou5f1: PO5F1_MOUSE - Also known as Oct-3, Oct-4, Otf-3, Otf3. Experimental evidence at protein level: Swiss-Prot protein existence level 1. Transcription factor that binds to the octamer motif (5'- ATTTGCAT-3') (PubMed:1972777, PubMed:1690859, PubMed:1967980, PubMed:17525163, PubMed:23376973). Forms a trimeric complex with SOX2 or SOX15 on DNA and controls the expression of a number of genes involved in embryonic development such as YES1, FGF4, UTF1 and ZFP206 (PubMed:15863505, PubMed:17097055, PubMed:17496161, PubMed:19740739). Critical for early embryogenesis and for embryonic stem cell pluripotenc
   2527..3026    +  promoter       PGK promoter: mouse phosphoglycerate kinase 1 promoter
   3047..3646    +  CDS            PuroR: puromycin N-acetyltransferase; pac from Streptomyces alboniger; confers resistance to puromycin
   3746..4260    +  LTR            3' LTR: 3' long terminal repeat from murine embryonic stem cell virus
   4422..4438    -  protein_bind   lac operator: The lac repressor binds to the lac operator to inhibit transcription in E. coli. This inhibition can be relieved by adding lactose or isopropyl-β-D-thiogalactopyranoside (IPTG). lac repressor encoded by lacI
   4446..4476    -  promoter       lac promoter: promoter for the E. coli lac operon
   4491..4512    -  protein_bind   CAP binding site: CAP binding activates transcription in the presence of cAMP. E. coli catabolite activator protein
   4525..4617    -  CDS            lacI (fragment): lac repressor; lacI; The lac repressor binds to the lac operator to inhibit transcription in E. coli. This inhibition can be relieved by adding lactose or isopropyl-β-D-thiogalactopyranoside (IPTG).
   4800..5388    -  rep_origin     ori: high-copy-number ColE1/pMB1/pBR322/pUC origin of replication
   5559..6419    -  CDS            AmpR: β-lactamase; bla; confers resistance to ampicillin, carbenicillin, and related antibiotics
   6420..6524    -  promoter       AmpR promoter: bla
   6619..6654    +  CDS            rop (fragment): Rop protein, which maintains plasmids at low copy number; rop
   6756..6855    +  misc_feature   bom (fragment): basis of mobility region from pBR322
   6861..7010    -  CDS            lacZα (fragment): LacZα fragment of β-galactosidase; lacZ fragment
   7010..7211    -  CDS            TcR (fragment): tetracycline efflux protein; tet; confers resistance to tetracycline
   7212..7310    +  CDS            env (fragment): murine leukemia virus gPr80 envelope polyprotein precursor; env; proteolytically cleaved into gp70SU and p15TM subunits
   7352..515     +  LTR            5' LTR (across the origin): 5' long terminal repeat from murine embryonic stem cell virus
