[The description below was written by a language model from this plasmid's Addgene catalogue record and pLannotate feature annotations shown in this document.]
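Description:
pMSCV-FLAG-puro-mOct4 S100A is a gammaretroviral mammalian expression plasmid of about 7.4 kb built on the murine stem cell virus (MSCV) backbone. It is propagated in E. coli through a high-copy ColE1/pUC-type origin and selected with ampicillin via the β-lactamase gene. The remaining bacterial annotations (fragments of lacI, lacZα, rop, bom and the tetracycline resistance gene, plus a lac promoter/operator) are non-functional remnants of earlier cloning vectors. The viral portion is bounded by MESV-derived 5′ and 3′ long terminal repeats and contains the Ψ packaging signal together with a truncated gag segment lacking its start codon, which extends the packaging region. These elements allow the transcript to be encapsidated when gag, pol and env are provided in trans by a packaging cell line, although the plasmid can also be transfected directly.

The payload is the mouse Pou5f1 (Oct4) coding sequence carrying a serine-to-alanine substitution at residue 100, placed downstream of an N-terminal FLAG epitope supplied by the backbone. The annotation detects only a short fragment matching the 3xFLAG reference, consistent with a single FLAG tag. No separate internal promoter precedes the insert, so expression is presumably driven from the 5′ LTR. Downstream, a mouse PGK promoter drives puromycin N-acetyltransferase, permitting puromycin selection of transduced or transfected cells. Oct4 is an octamer-binding transcription factor central to embryonic stem cell pluripotency. The stated purpose is simply expression of the S100A mutant. An alanine substitution of this kind is commonly used to block phosphorylation at a serine, but the record does not state the rationale.
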