Addgene plasmid #206920: pMSCV-FLAG-puro-mOct4 S100A
Purpose: Expression of mOct4 S100A mutation
Depositing lab: Hyonchol Jang. Depositing organization: National Cancer Center (KR).
Backbone
  Vector backbone: pMSCV
  Vector type: Mammalian Expression
Growth in bacteria
  Bacterial resistance: Ampicillin, 100 μg/mL
  Growth temperature: 37°C
  Growth strain: NEB Stable
  Copy number: High Copy
Gene/Insert
  Gene/Insert name: Oct4
  Species: M. musculus (mouse)
  Mutation: S100A
  Entrez Gene: Pou5f1 (a.k.a. NF-A3, Oct-3, Oct-3/4, Oct-4, Oct3, Oct3/4, Oct4, Otf-3, Otf-4, Otf3, Otf3-rs7, Otf3g, Otf4)
  Tag / fusion protein: FLAG (N terminal on backbone)
  Cloning method: Restriction Enzyme; 5′ cloning site unknown (unknown if destroyed)
Terms and licenses: Academic/Nonprofit Terms; Industry Terms: Not Available to Industry
How to cite: pMSCV-FLAG-puro-mOct4 S100A was a gift from Hyonchol Jang (Addgene plasmid # 206920 ; http://n2t.net/addgene:206920 ; RRID:Addgene_206920)
